Addgene plasmid #14539: pCDNA3 Flag MKK7a1 (ala)
Depositing lab: Roger Davis. Depositing organization: University of Massachusetts, Worcester. Publication: Mitogen-activated protein kinase kinase 7 is an activator of the c-Jun NH2-terminal kinase. Tournier C, Whitmarsh AJ, Cavanagh J, Barrett T, Davis RJ. Proc Natl Acad Sci U S A. 1997 Jul 8. 94(14):7337-42. 10.1073/pnas.94.14.7337 PubMed 9207092.
Backbone
  Vector backbone: pcDNA3
  Backbone manufacturer: invitrogen
  Backbone size w/o insert (bp): 5446
  Vector type: Mammalian Expression
Growth in bacteria
  Bacterial resistance: Ampicillin, 100 μg/mL
  Growth temperature: 37°C
  Growth strain: DH5alpha
  Copy number: High Copy
Gene/Insert
  Gene/Insert name: MKK7a1(Ala) (alt name: MKK7)
  Species: M. musculus (mouse)
  Insert size (bp): 1080
  Mutation: Ser-198Ala Thr-202Ala
  Entrez Gene: Map2k7 (a.k.a. 5930412N11Rik, JNKK 2, Jnkk, Jnkk2, MAPKK 7, MEK 7, Mapkk7, Mek7, Mkk7, Prkm, Prkmk7, sek, sek2)
  Tag / fusion protein: Flag (N terminal on insert)
  Cloning method: Restriction Enzyme; 5′ cloning site Hind III (not destroyed); 3′ cloning site Xba I (not destroyed)
  Sequencing primers: 5′ T7; 3′ SP6
Terms and licenses: Academic/Nonprofit Terms; Industry Terms: Not Available to Industry
How to cite: pCDNA3 Flag MKK7a1 (ala) was a gift from Roger Davis (Addgene plasmid # 14539 ; http://n2t.net/addgene:14539 ; RRID:Addgene_14539)
