[The description below was written by a language model from this plasmid's Addgene catalogue record.]
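Description:
pCDNA3 Flag MKK7a1 (ala) is a mammalian expression plasmid built on the commercial pcDNA3 backbone (about 5.4 kb without insert). It is maintained in E. coli as a high-copy plasmid under ampicillin selection. No feature table accompanies the record, so individual backbone elements are not listed. pcDNA3 vectors generally drive the insert from the CMV immediate-early promoter with a downstream polyadenylation signal, and they carry a neomycin resistance cassette for G418 selection of stable mammalian lines. T7 and SP6 promoter sites flank the polylinker, which is consistent with the T7 and SP6 sequencing primers named in the record.

The insert is a roughly 1.1 kb cDNA encoding the mouse MKK7 alpha-1 isoform (Map2k7, also known as JNKK2 or MEK7), cloned between HindIII and XbaI sites that both remain intact. It carries an N-terminal Flag epitope tag for immunodetection or immunoprecipitation of the expressed protein. MKK7 is a MAP kinase kinase that activates the c-Jun N-terminal kinase (JNK). This version carries two substitutions, Ser198Ala and Thr202Ala. The positions and the "ala" designation suggest replacement of the activation-loop phosphorylation sites with non-phosphorylatable residues, which would typically give a kinase that upstream kinases cannot activate, although the record does not describe the functional consequence explicitly. Such a construct is typically transfected into mammalian cells as an inactive control or potential interfering mutant alongside wild-type MKK7 in studies of JNK pathway signalling.
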