>Addgene plasmid #14539 | pCDNA3 Flag MKK7a1 (ala) | addgene partial sequence | sequence record 21803 | 14539 with BGHrev
TATAGAATAGGGCCCTCTAGACTACCTGAAGAAGGGCAGATGGTGCTGACTCAGGACTCCACTAGTCCTT
GGGGACTCGGTCTTCGCCATGACATCCTTAAACCAGGACGCGACATCCACCTCGAGTATCTCATAGTGCT
TGATGAAGCTGTGTTCAAGTAGCTTATTATACTTTGGTCTCTTCCTGTGATCTTTAGTAAGGCAGTCTTT
GACAAATGACTGGAAGTCCCCTGAGAAGCCCATGTGACCAGGCAGGAGTGGGGGCTCTTCCTGTAGGACT
TTGGTGAGGACCTCAAAGTCCGTCTTGCAGTTCTTATAGGGGAACTGTCCTGTTGCCAGCTCCACCAGTG
AGATGCCCAGGCTCCACACATCAGCTCGGATGTCATAGTCAGGCTTGGTGGGATCTGGAGGGTCGATGCG
CTCGGGAGCCATATAGGCAGCACAGCCAGCACTCCGTGCTTTGGCTTTGGCGTCAACAAGGCGGCCACTG
ATGCCAAAGTCACAGAGCTTGATCTGGCCCCGCTCATCTAGCAGGATGTTGGAGGGTTTGACATCGCGAT
GGATGACGCCATGCTTCTCCTTCAGATAGTACAGTGCTTTCACAATCGCCACAGTCATCTTGCCCAGGAT
TCGCTCTGGAATGGGGCCCTGCATTCGTTTCTTCAGCTTCTCTGCACATGTGCCCATGAGCTCCATGGCA
ATAAAGACGTCTGTGTTGGGTGATGAAAGTGCCAAAGCACTGAACGATGTAAGGGCAGTCATGGCTCTTG
AGTACTACATCCAGGTCCATCAAAATGCGCTTATTCT
