>Addgene plasmid #14539 | pCDNA3 Flag MKK7a1 (ala) | addgene partial sequence | sequence record 36721 | CMV-F 5'-CGCAAATGGGCGGTAGGCGTG-3'
CGNGGGCTTTGCGACTCTCTGGCTACTGAGACCCACTGCTTACTGGCTTATCGAAATTAATACGACTCAC
TATAGGGAGACCCAAGCTTCGGCAGCCAACATGGACTATAAGGACGATGATGACAAAATGCTGGGGCTCC
CATCAACCTTGTTCACACCGCGCAGTATGGAGAGCATCGAGATTGACCAGAAGCTGCAGGAGATCATGAA
GCAGACAGGGTACCTGACTATCGGGGGCCAGCGTTATCAGGCAGAAATCAATGACTTGGAGAACTTGGGT
GAGATGGGCAGTGGTACCTGTGGTCAGGTGTGGAAGATGCGGTTCCGGAAGACAGGCCACATCATTGCTG
TTAAGCAAATGCGGCGCTCTGGGAACAAGGAAGAGAATAAGCGCATTTTGATGGACCTGGATGTAGTACT
CAAGAGCCATGACTGCCCTTACATCGTTCAGTGCTTTGGCACCTTCATCACCAACACAGACGTCTTTATT
GCCATGGAGCTCATGGGCACATGTGCAGAGAAGCTGAAGAAACGAATGCAGGGCCCCATTCCAGAGCGAA
TCCTGGGCAAGATGACTGTGGCGATTGTGAAAGCACTGTACTATCTGAAGGAGAAGCATGGCGTCATCCA
TCGCGATGTCAAACCCTCCAACATCCTGCTAGATGAGCGGGGCCAGATCAAGCTCTGTGACTTTGGCATC
AGTGGCCGCCTTGTTGACGCCAAAGCCAAAGCACGGAGTGCTGGCTGTGCTGCCTATATGGCTCCCGAGC
GCATCGACCCTCCAGATCCCACCAAGCCTGACTATGACATCCGAGCTGATGTGTGGAGCCTGGGCATCTC
ACTGGTGGAGCTGGCAACAGGACAGTTCCCCTATAAGAACTGCAAGACGGACTTTGAGTCCTCACCAAGT
CCTACAGAAAAGCCCCACTCCTGCTGCTGTCAGTCTC
